>Addgene plasmid #220816 | pT7-NSP1RF(ioSA11) | addgene full sequence | sequence record 443926 | Addgene NGS Result
GCGCCAGCAACCGCACCTGTGGCGCCGGTGATGCCGGCCACGATGCGTCCGGCGTAGAGGATCTGGCTAG
CGATGACCCTGCTGATTGGTTCGCTGACCATTTCCGGGTGCGGGACGGCGTTACCAGAAACTCAGAAGGT
TCGTCCAACCAAACCGACTCTGACGGCAGTTTACGAGAGAGATGATAGGGTCTGCTTCAGTAAGCCAGAT
GCTACACAATTAGGCTTGTACATATTGTCGTTAGAACGCGGCTACAATTAATACATAACCTTATGTATCA
TACACATACGATTTAGGTGACACTATAGAATACAAGCTTGCATGCCTGCAGGTCGACTCTAGAGGATCTC
GATCCGGATATAGTTCCTCCTTTCAGCAAAAAACCCCTCAAGACCCGTTTAGAGGCCCCAAGGGGTTATG
CTAGTTATTGCTCAGCGGTGGCAGCAGCCAACTCAGCTTCCTTTCGGGCTTTGTTAGCAGCCGGATCCTT
TTTTTTGAGCTCTCCCTTAGCCATCCGAGTGGACGACGTCCTCCTTCGGATGCCCAGGTCGGACCGCGAG
GAGGTGGAGATGCCATGCCGACCCGGGGTCACATTTTATGCTGCCTAGGCGCTACTCTAGTGCAGACGGT
CTTGTGCTGGCGTAGTTGTGACCATATTTACTCAACATCTGAAAGTTCCAGATCATACTCGTCGATTAGC
TCGTTTCGTTTATTTAAAGTTCTCAGTTGATTTGTTGTTGAGGTTGTCATTGGGGTTTCTCGCATATACC
TTGTGTCAAACCAGTCAAATATCATTGCGCTGAGAATTTTTTTAGTATCGTTCATATTCAGAATCCGTGG
TACTTTTCCATCCATATTCTGCATTACTAATCCTCGTACTTCCCAATTTACCTCATAGTCTAGGAGAACG
TATTCAGTGCCATTGATATCAACGGGCTCAAGATAATTAAATAACATTTCCACGGCCTCATTCCATTTTT
CTGTTTTGCAGATTAGGAATAAATCAGGTATATATTTATAAACTGATTCTTGTGAAGAACAATGTCCAAC
ATTGCCATTTGATTTCATAAGTGCTCTTATAAAGTCCATTACATTATTGTAGATCTTGCGCAGTCTAAAG
TCTTCCCAGACCTTGTAATGATTATTGATTTGACACCACTTGCAGTTATGCACATTGAGTGCACAGGATT
CGTGGCTACTAAAGATGTAGTTGGGCTTCACCAGTCGACTTACAATGCCGAATTTATATTTGGTAAATAA
CTTGCAGCGTTGGCTTACTGAATAGTGTTCGGTGTATGAGCTATTCATGATCGAAATATAGTTGCGTGCG
TCTACGATCAATGTGCAAGCCTTATTCCACTCGCAGTCGTTGATATGTATACTTATACAATTTCTTACTA
CTTGCATAAGTGAGGTTGGGGAATGTCTATCTTCCATTAAATTATCACTAAAATCACTTCTTGACAACCG
CTTTTTACCCTTGCTCAGAAATCTACTCTTGCTGAAATATCTTAAAGCATATTCCTGCTGTAATATCACC
GGTAAATGTGACATTCTGTGGAAATTTCTATCATCTAGTAGCAATTTATCATATTTTTCTAATAAATTAA
TGAATTGAAAAGGCGTTTGGTTTTCATGCTCCATGCAATCGTAATACCCGAATATATAATAAACATTATC
CTCCAAGTTGATGGTCAGTGCCTGCAGGGTGATTGGCATAAGCAGATGATTGTACCATTCCAACAAATAT
TCGTTGCGACATTTGCGCTGTTTTACTGAGTTTATAAATTTATTTACTAATTTTTCGTTTATAGGAAATA
AGGTTTCGTACATTGTGAGTAATCCTTCGATATCTTCTTTAGTTACCACGTCTTTGAACGTCCGCATTCT
TAATAAATGGGGTTCTTCATCTAAAAAGCACCGATTATATTGAGAACACCACTGACACACATGGTAGAGA
GCACATCCGCGGCAGTAAGTAAGATTTGTGTATTGGCAACAATCTAGACACCATCCCTTGTACTTTGTCA
TTGGTGCTGGCCTCCATTCATCATTTGCTCCTAGTTTGAGCACTAGTGAATTCAGTTTATTCAGCCGTTT
GTAGTGATAACAGGCATCCTTGAAAGTTGCCATGGCTCACACAAGACTTTTCATAAATAAAGCCTATAGT
GAGTCGTATTAACCCGGGATCGATATCCCCCTGCATTAATGAATCGGCCAACGCGCGGGGAGAGGCGGTT
TGCGTATTGGGCGCTCTTCCGCTTCCTCGCTCACTGACTCGCTGCGCTCGGTCGTTCGGCTGCGGCGAGC
GGTATCAGCTCACTCAAAGGCGGTAATACGGTTATCCACAGAATCAGGGGATAACGCAGGAAAGAACATG
TGAGCAAAAGGCCAGCAAAAGGCCAGGAACCGTAAAAAGGCCGCGTTGCTGGCGTTTTTCCATAGGCTCC
GCCCCCCTGACGAGCATCACAAAAATCGACGCTCAAGTCAGAGGTGGCGAAACCCGACAGGACTATAAAG
ATACCAGGCGTTTCCCCCTGGAAGCTCCCTCGTGCGCTCTCCTGTTCCGACCCTGCCGCTTACCGGATAC
CTGTCCGCCTTTCTCCCTTCGGGAAGCGTGGCGCTTTCTCATAGCTCACGCTGTAGGTATCTCAGTTCGG
TGTAGGTCGTTCGCTCCAAGCTGGGCTGTGTGCACGAACCCCCCGTTCAGCCCGACCGCTGCGCCTTATC
CGGTAACTATCGTCTTGAGTCCAACCCGGTAAGACACGACTTATCGCCACTGGCAGCAGCCACTGGTAAC
AGGATTAGCAGAGCGAGGTATGTAGGCGGTGCTACAGAGTTCTTGAAGTGGTGGCCTAACTACGGCTACA
CTAGAAGAACAGTATTTGGTATCTGCGCTCTGCTGAAGCCAGTTACCTTCGGAAAAAGAGTTGGTAGCTC
TTGATCCGGCAAACAAACCACCGCTGGTAGCGGTGGTTTTTTTGTTTGCAAGCAGCAGATTACGCGCAGA
AAAAAAGGATCTCAAGAAGATCCTTTGATCTTTTCTACGGGGTCTGACGCTCAGTGGAACGAAAACTCAC
GTTAAGGGATTTTGGTCATGAGATTATCAAAAAGGATCTTCACCTAGATCCTTTTAAATTAAAAATGAAG
TTTTAAATCAATCTAAAGTATATATGAGTAAACTTGGTCTGACAGTTACCAATGCTTAATCAGTGAGGCA
CCTATCTCAGCGATCTGTCTATTTCGTTCATCCATAGTTGCCTGACTCCCCGTCGTGTAGATAACTACGA
TACGGGAGGGCTTACCATCTGGCCCCAGTGCTGCAATGATACCGCGAGACCCACGCTCACCGGCTCCAGA
TTTATCAGCAATAAACCAGCCAGCCGGAAGGGCCGAGCGCAGAAGTGGTCCTGCAACTTTATCCGCCTCC
ATCCAGTCTATTAATTGTTGCCGGGAAGCTAGAGTAAGTAGTTCGCCAGTTAATAGTTTGCGCAACGTTG
TTGCCATTGCTACAGGCATCGTGGTGTCACGCTCGTCGTTTGGTATGGCTTCATTCAGCTCCGGTTCCCA
ACGATCAAGGCGAGTTACATGATCCCCCATGTTGTGCAAAAAAGCGGTTAGCTCCTTCGGTCCTCCGATC
GTTGTCAGAAGTAAGTTGGCCGCAGTGTTATCACTCATGGTTATGGCAGCACTGCATAATTCTCTTACTG
TCATGCCATCCGTAAGATGCTTTTCTGTGACTGGTGAGTACTCAACCAAGTCATTCTGAGAATAGTGTAT
GCGGCGACCGAGTTGCTCTTGCCCGGCGTCAATACGGGATAATACCGCGCCACATAGCAGAACTTTAAAA
GTGCTCATCATTGGAAAACGTTCTTCGGGGCGAAAACTCTCAAGGATCTTACCGCTGTTGAGATCCAGTT
CGATGTAACCCACTCGTGCACCCAACTGATCTTCAGCATCTTTTACTTTCACCAGCGTTTCTGGGTGAGC
AAAAACAGGAAGGCAAAATGCCGCAAAAAAGGGAATAAGGGCGACACGGAAATGTTGAATACTCATACTC
TTCCTTTTTCAATATTATTGAAGCATTTATCAGGGTTATTGTCTCATGAGCGGATACATATTTGAATGTA
TTTAGAAAAATAAACAAATAGGGGTTCCGCGCACATTTCCCCGAAAAGTGCCACCTGACGTCTAAGAAAC
CATTATTATCATGACATTAACCTATAAAAATAGGCGTATCACGAGGCCCTTTCGTCTCGCGCGTTTCGGT
GATGACGGTGAAAACCTCTGACACATGCAGCTCCCGGAGACGGTCACAGCTTGTCTGTAAGCGGATGCCG
GGAGCAGACAAGCCCGTCAGGGCGCGTCAGCGGGTGTTGGCGGGTGTCGGGGCTGGCTTAACTATGCGGC
ATCAGAGCAGATTGTACTGAGAGTGCACCATTCGACGCTCTCCCTTATGCGACTCCTGCATTAAGAAGCA
GCCCAGTAGTAGGTTGAGGCCGTTGAGCACCGCCGCCGCAAGGAATGGTGCAAGGAGATGGCGCCCAACA
GTCCCCCGGCCACGGGGCCTGCCACCATACCCACGCCGAAACAAGCGCTCATGAGCCCGAAGTGGCGAGC
CCGATCTTCCCCATCGGTGATGTCGGCGATATAG
Features (pLannotate 1.2.2; 14 found; start..end, strand, type, name):
    291..309     +  promoter       SP6 promoter: promoter for bacteriophage SP6 RNA polymerase
    314..348     -  misc_feature   MCS (fragment): pUC18/19 multiple cloning site
    377..424     -  terminator     T7 terminator: transcription terminator for bacteriophage T7 RNA polymerase
    432..481     -  CDS            SET1 (fragment): solubility-enhancement tag derived from T7 phage gene 10B
    494..585     -  ncRNA          HDV ribozyme: Accession: RF00094 - Hepatitis delta virus ribozyme
    661..2133    -  CDS            NSP1_ROTB4: Experimental evidence at protein level: Swiss-Prot protein existence level 1. Plays a role in the inhibition of host innate immunity by inducing the degradation of key host factors required to activate interferon production such as IRF3, IRF5 or IRF7. Associates with components of cullin RING ligases (CRLs) including CUL1 or CUL3, which are essential multisubunit ubiquitination complexes, to modulate their activities. From Rotavirus A (strain RVA/Cow/United States/B641/XXXX/G6P7[5]) (RV-A).
   2163..2181    -  promoter       T7 promoter: promoter for bacteriophage T7 RNA polymerase
   2201..2254    -  CDS            lacI (fragment): lac repressor; lacI; The lac repressor binds to the lac operator to inhibit transcription in E. coli. This inhibition can be relieved by adding lactose or isopropyl-β-D-thiogalactopyranoside (IPTG).
   2437..3025    -  rep_origin     ori: high-copy-number ColE1/pMB1/pBR322/pUC origin of replication
   3196..4056    -  CDS            AmpR: β-lactamase; bla; confers resistance to ampicillin, carbenicillin, and related antibiotics
   4057..4161    -  promoter       AmpR promoter: bla
   4256..4291    +  CDS            rop (fragment): Rop protein, which maintains plasmids at low copy number; rop
   4393..4441    +  misc_feature   bom (fragment): basis of mobility region from pBR322
   4442..63      -  CDS            TcR (fragment) (across the origin): tetracycline efflux protein; tet; confers resistance to tetracycline
