[The description below was written by a language model from this plasmid's Addgene catalogue record and pLannotate feature annotations shown in this document.]
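Description:
pT7-NSP1RF(ioSA11) is a 4,654 nt, high-copy bacterial plasmid built on a pT7 backbone and carrying a recoded version of the NSP1 gene of rotavirus strain RF. It replicates in E. coli from a ColE1/pUC-type origin and is selected with ampicillin through the β-lactamase gene and its own promoter. Short fragments annotated as rop, bom, the tetracycline resistance gene, lacI and a pUC-type multiple cloning site appear to be non-functional remnants of pBR322-type and related parental vectors. An SP6 promoter is also present next to the cloning-site remnant.

The payload is a single transcription unit on the minus strand. A bacteriophage T7 promoter is followed by an NSP1 open reading frame of roughly 1.5 kb, which the annotation software matched to a bovine rotavirus A NSP1 protein. Next come a hepatitis delta virus ribozyme and a T7 terminator. A short stretch between the ribozyme and the terminator is annotated as a fragment of a T7 gene 10-derived tag, probably an incidental match to terminator-flanking phage sequence rather than a functional fusion. In this arrangement T7 RNA polymerase starts the transcript close to the insert, and the self-cleaving ribozyme trims it to give a defined 3′ end. This design is commonly used to generate authentic-ended viral RNA segments, for example in plasmid-based rotavirus reverse genetics.

The stated purpose is only to express the recoded RF NSP1 protein. NSP1 is the rotavirus interferon antagonist that promotes degradation of host factors such as IRF3, IRF5 and IRF7. The record does not explain the "ioSA11" designation, the nature of the recoding, or the cloning sites used.
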