Addgene plasmid #220816: pT7-NSP1RF(ioSA11)
Purpose: Express the Rotavirus RF NSP1 recoded protein
Depositing lab: Alex Borodavka. Depositing organization: University of Cambridge.
Backbone
  Vector backbone: pT7
  Vector type: Other
Growth in bacteria
  Bacterial resistance: Ampicillin, 100 μg/mL
  Growth temperature: 37°C
  Growth strain: DH5alpha
  Copy number: High Copy
Gene/Insert
  Gene/Insert name: Rotavirus RF NSP1(ioSA11)
  Species: Rotavirus RF
  Cloning method: Restriction Enzyme; 5′ cloning site Unknown (unknown if destroyed)
Terms and licenses: Academic/Nonprofit Terms; Industry Terms: Not Available to Industry
How to cite: pT7-NSP1RF(ioSA11) was a gift from Alex Borodavka (Addgene plasmid # 220816 ; http://n2t.net/addgene:220816 ; RRID:Addgene_220816)
