>Addgene plasmid #220816 | pT7-NSP1RF(ioSA11) | depositor partial sequence | sequence record 432243 | Partial
CCCGGGTTAATACGACTCACTATAGGCTTTATTTATGAAAAGTCTTGTGTGAGCCATGGCAACTTTCAAG
GATGCCTGTTATCACTACAAACGGCTGAATAAACTGAATTCACTAGTGCTCAAACTAGGAGCAAATGATG
AATGGAGGCCAGCACCAATGACAAAGTACAAGGGATGGTGTCTAGATTGTTGCCAATACACAAATCTTAC
TTACTGCCGCGGATGTGCTCTCTACCATGTGTGTCAGTGGTGTTCTCAATATAATCGGTGCTTTTTAGAT
GAAGAACCCCATTTATTAAGAATGCGGACGTTCAAAGACGTGGTAACTAAAGAAGATATCGAAGGATTAC
TCACAATGTACGAAACCTTATTTCCTATAAACGAAAAATTAGTAAATAAATTTATAAACTCAGTAAAACA
GCGCAAATGTCGCAACGAATATTTGTTGGAATGGTACAATCATCTGCTTATGCCAATCACCCTGCAGGCA
CTGACCATCAACTTGGAGGATAATGTTTATTATATATTCGGGTATTACGATTGCATGGAGCATGAAAACC
AAACGCCTTTTCAATTCATTAATTTATTAGAAAAATATGATAAATTGCTACTAGATGATAGAAATTTCCA
CAGAATGTCACATTTACCGGTGATATTACAGCAGGAATATGCTTTAAGATATTTCAGCAAGAGTAGATTT
CTGAGCAAGGGTAAAAAGCGGTTGTCAAGAAGTGATTTTAGTGATAATTTAATGGAAGATAGACATTCCC
CAACCTCACTTATGCAAGTAGTAAGAAATTGTATAAGTATACATATCAACGACTGCGAGTGGAATAAGGC
TTGCACATTGATCGTAGACGCACGCAACTATATTTCGATCATGAATAGCTCATACACCGAACACTATTCA
GTAAGCCAACGCTGCAAGTTATTTACCAAATATAAATTCGGCATTGTAAGTCGACTGGTGAAGCCCAACT
ACATCTTTAGTAGCCACGAATCCTGTGCACTCAATGTGCATAACTGCAAGTGGTGTCAAATCAATAATCA
TTACAAGGTCTGGGAAGACTTTAGACTGCGCAAGATCTACAATAATGTAATGGACTTTATAAGAGCACTT
ATGAAATCAAATGGCAATGTTGGACATTGTTCTTCACAAGAATCAGTTTATAAATATATACCTGATTTAT
TCCTAATCTGCAAAACAGAAAAATGGAATGAGGCCGTGGAAATGTTATTTAATTATCTTGAGCCCGTTGA
TATCAATGGCACTGAATACGTTCTCCTAGACTATGAGGTAAATTGGGAAGTACGAGGATTAGTAATGCAG
AATATGGATGGAAAAGTACCACGGATTCTGAATATGAACGATACTAAAAAAATTCTCAGCGCAATGATAT
TTGACTGGTTTGACACAAGGTATATGCGAGAAACCCCAATGACAACCTCAACAACAAATCAACTGAGAAC
TTTAAATAAACGAAACGAGCTAATCGACGAGTATGATCTGGAACTTTCAGATGTTGAGTAAATATGGTCA
CAACTACGCCAGCACAAGACCGTCTGCACTAGAGTAGCGCCTAGGCAGCATAAAATGTGACCCCGGGTCG
GCATGGCATCTCCACCTCCTCGCGGTCCGACCTGGGCATCCGAAGGAGGACGTCGTCCACTCGGATGGCT
AAGGGAGAGCTC
